>Addgene plasmid #132739 | pYZ_Ptet*_3WJrep_N19_switch | addgene full sequence | sequence record 261786 | Addgene NGS Result
AGCTGTCACCGGATGTGCTTTCCGGTCTGATGAGTCCGTGAGGACGAAACAGCCTCTACAAATAATTTTG
TTTAAACTAATCAGATCTACTTGTTATAGTTATGAACAGAGGAGACATAACATGAACAAGCACCTAACAA
GACTAATCAACCTGGCGGCAGCGCAAAAGATGCGTAAAGGAGAAGAACTTTTCACTGGAGTTGTCCCAAT
TCTTGTTGAATTAGATGGTGATGTTAATGGGCACAAATTTTCTGTCAGTGGAGAGGGTGAAGGTGATGCA
ACATACGGAAAACTTACCCTTAAATTTATTTGCACTACTGGAAAACTACCTGTTCCGTGGCCAACACTTG
TCACTACTTTCGGTTATGGTGTTCAATGCTTTGCGAGATACCCAGATCACATGAAACAGCATGACTTTTT
CAAGAGTGCCATGCCCGAAGGTTACGTACAGGAAAGAACTATATTTTTCAAAGATGACGGGAACTACAAG
ACACGTGCTGAAGTCAAGTTTGAAGGTGATACCCTTGTTAATAGAATCGAGTTAAAAGGTATTGATTTTA
AAGAAGATGGAAACATTCTTGGACACAAATTGGAATACAACTATAACTCACACAATGTATACATCATGGC
AGACAAACAAAAGAATGGAATCAAAGTTAACTTCAAAATTAGACACAACATTGAAGATGGAAGCGTTCAA
CTAGCAGACCATTATCAACAAAATACTCCGATTGGCGATGGCCCTGTCCTTTTACCAGACAACCATTACC
TGTCCACACAATCTGCCCTTTCGAAAGATCCCAACGAAAAGAGAGACCACATGGTCCTTCTTGAGTTTGT
AACCGCTGCTGGGATTACACATGGCATGGATGAACTATACAAAAGGCCTGCAGCAAACGACGAAAACTAC
GCTGCATCAGTTTAATAAACTTAAGACCGCCGGTCTTGTCCACTACCTTGCAGTAATGCGGTGGACAGGA
TCGGCGGTTTTCTTTTCTCGGCACCGGCACGTTAATACGCAAACACTGTGGCATTTGAGAAGCACACGGT
CACACTGCTTCCGGTAGTCAATAAACCGGTAAACCAGCAATAGACATAAGCGGCTATTTAACGACCCTGC
CCTGAACCGACGACAAGCTGACGACCGGGTCTCCGCAAGTGGCACTTTTCGGGGAAATGTGCGCGGAACC
CCTATTTGTTTATTTTTCTAAATACATTCAAATATGTATCCGCTCATGAATTAATTCTTAGAAAAACTCA
TCGAGCATCAAATGAAACTGCAATTTATTCATATCAGGATTATCAATACCATATTTTTGAAAAAGCCGTT
TCTGTAATGAAGGAGAAAACTCACCGAGGCAGTTCCATAGGATGGCAAGATCCTGGTATCGGTCTGCGAT
TCCGACTCGTCCAACATCAATACAACCTATTAATTTCCCCTCGTCAAAAATAAGGTTATCAAGTGAGAAA
TCACCATGAGTGACGACTGAATCCGGTGAGAATGGCAAAAGTTTATGCATTTCTTTCCAGACTTGTTCAA
CAGGCCAGCCATTACGCTCGTCATCAAAATCACTCGCATCAACCAAACCGTTATTCATTCGTGATTGCGC
CTGAGCGAGACGAAATACGCGGTCGCTGTTAAAAGGACAATTACAAACAGGAATCGAATGCAACCGGCGC
AGGAACACTGCCAGCGCATCAACAATATTTTCACCTGAATCAGGATATTCTTCTAATACCTGGAATGCTG
TTTTCCCGGGGATCGCAGTGGTGAGTAACCATGCATCATCAGGAGTACGGATAAAATGCTTGATGGTCGG
AAGAGGCATAAATTCCGTCAGCCAGTTTAGTCTGACCATCTCATCTGTAACATCATTGGCAACGCTACCT
TTGCCATGTTTCAGAAACAACTCTGGCGCATCGGGCTTCCCATACAATCGATAGATTGTCGCACCTGATT
GCCCGACATTATCGCGAGCCCATTTATACCCATATAAATCAGCATCCATGTTGGAATTTAATCGCGGCCT
AGAGCAAGACGTTTCCCGTTGAATATGGCTCATACTCTTCCTTTTTCAATATTATTGAAGCATTTATCAG
GGTTATTGTCTCATGAGCGGATACATATTTGAATGTATTTAGAAAAATAAACAAATAGGCATGCTAGCGC
AGAAACGTCCTAGAAGATGCCAGGAGGATACTTAGCAGAGAGACAATAAGGCCGGAGCGAAGCCGTTTTT
CCATAGGCTCCGCCCCCCTGACGAACATCACGAAATCTGACGCTCAAATCAGTGGTGGCGAAACCCGACA
GGACTATAAAGATACCAGGCGTTTCCCCCTGATGGCTCCCTCTTGCGCTCTCCTGTTCCCGTCCTGCGGC
GTCCGTGTTGTGGTGGAGGCTTTACCCAAATCACCACGTCCCGTTCCGTGTAGACAGTTCGCTCCAAGCT
GGGCTGTGTGCAAGAACCCCCCGTTCAGCCCGACTGCTGCGCCTTATCCGGTAACTATCATCTTGAGTCC
AACCCGGAAAGACACGACAAAACGCCACTGGCAGCAGCCATTGGTAACTGAGAATTAGTGGATTTAGATA
TCGAGAGTCTTGAAGTGGTGGCCTAACAGAGGCTACACTGAAAGGACAGTATTTGGTATCTGCGCTCCAC
TAAAGCCAGTTACCAGGTTAAGCAGTTCCCCAACTGACTTAACCTTCGATCAAACCGCCTCCCCAGGCGG
TTTTTTCGTTTACAGAGCAGGAGATTACGACGATCGTAAAAGGATCTCAAGAAGATCCTTTACGGATTCC
CGACACCATCACTCTAGATTTCAGTGCAATTTATCTCTTCAAATGTAGCACCTGAAGTCAGCCCCATACG
ATATAAGTTGTAATTCTCATGTTAGTCATGCCCCGCGCCCACCGGAAGGAGCTGACTGGGTTGAAGGCTC
TCAAGGGCATCGGTCGAGATCCCGGTGCCTAATGAGTGAGCTAACTTACATTAATTGCGTTGCGCTCACT
GCCCGCTTTCCAGTCGGGAAACCTGTCGTGCCAGCTGCATTAATGAATCGGCCAACGCGCGGGGAGAGGC
GGTTTGCGTATTGGGCGCCAGGGTGGTTTTTCTTTTCACCAGTGAGACGGGCAACAGCTGATTGCCCTTC
ACCGCCTGGCCCTGAGAGAGTTGCAGCAAGCGGTCCACGCTGGTTTGCCCCAGCAGGCGAAAATCCTGTT
TGATGGTGGTTAACGGCGGGATATAACATGAGCTGTCTTCGGTATCGTCGTATCCCACTACCGAGATGTC
CGCACCAACGCGCAGCCCGGACTCGGTAATGGCGCGCATTGCGCCCAGCGCCATCTGATCGTTGGCAACC
AGCATCGCAGTGGGAACGATGCCCTCATTCAGCATTTGCATGGTTTGTTGAAAACCGGACATGGCACTCC
AGTCGCCTTCCCGTTCCGCTATCGGCTGAATTTGATTGCGAGTGAGATATTTATGCCAGCCAGCCAGACG
CAGACGCGCCGAGACAGAACTTAATGGGCCCGCTAACAGCGCGATTTGCTGGTGACCCAATGCGACCAGA
TGCTCCACGCCCAGTCGCGTACCGTCTTCATGGGAGAAAATAATACTGTTGATGGGTGTCTGGTCAGAGA
CATCAAGAAATAACGCCGGAACATTAGTGCAGGCAGCTTCCACAGCAATGGCATCCTGGTCATCCAGCGG
ATAGTTAATGATCAGCCCACTGACGCGTTGCGCGAGAAGATTGTGCACCGCCGCTTTACAGGCTTCGACG
CCGCTTCGTTCTACCATCGACACCACCACGCTGGCACCCAGTTGATCGGCGCGAGATTTAATCGCCGCGA
CAATTTGCGACGGCGCGTGCAGGGCCAGACTGGAGGTGGCAACGCCAATCAGCAACGACTGTTTGCCCGC
CAGTTGTTGTGCCACGCGGTTGGGAATGTAATTCAGCTCCGCCATCGCCGCTTCCACTTTTTCCCGCGTT
TTCGCAGAAACGTGGCTGGCCTGGTTCACCACGCGGGAAACGGTCTGATAAGAGACACCGGCATACTCTG
CGACATCGTATAACGTTACTGGTTTCACATTCACCACCCTGAATTGACTCTCTTCCGGGCGCTATCATGC
CATACCGCGAAAGGTTTTGCGCCATTCGATGGTGTCCGGGATCTCCGACGCTCTCCCTTATGGGCCAACT
AACCCACGTGTGATTGTAGCTATTTTCAGCAGGACGCACTGACCTCCCTATCAGTGATAGAGATTGACAT
CCCTATCAGTGATAGAGATACTGAGCAC
Features (pLannotate 1.2.2; 13 found; start..end, strand, type, name):
      3..52      +  misc_RNA       sTRSV HHRz: hammerhead ribozyme from the tobacco ringspot virus satellite RNA (Khvorova et al., 2003)
    170..883     +  CDS            hfriFP: hfriFP is a fluorescent protein published in 2013, derived from Herbaspirillum frisingense.
    893..913     +  CDS            ssrA tag (LVA) (fragment): C-terminal peptide that mediates degradation in bacteria through the ClpXP and ClpAP proteases (McGinness et al., 2006) mutant LVA variant that confers accelerated degradation under some conditions (Andersen et al., 1998)
   1182..1239    +  promoter       AmpR promoter (fragment): bla
   1248..2063    -  CDS            KanR: aminoglycoside phosphotransferase; aph(3')-Ia; confers resistance to kanamycin in bacteria or G418 (Geneticin®) in eukaryotes
   2064..2155    -  promoter       AmpR promoter: bla
   2173..2808    -  rep_origin     ColA ori: Plasmids containing the ColA origin of replication can be propagated in E. coli cells that contain additional plasmids with compatible origins.
   2893..2957    -  CDS            TcR (fragment): tetracycline efflux protein; tet; confers resistance to tetracycline
   2972..2993    -  protein_bind   CAP binding site: CAP binding activates transcription in the presence of cAMP. E. coli catabolite activator protein
   3006..4088    -  CDS            lacI: lac repressor; lacI; The lac repressor binds to the lac operator to inhibit transcription in E. coli. This inhibition can be relieved by adding lactose or isopropyl-β-D-thiogalactopyranoside (IPTG).
   4089..4166    -  promoter       lacI promoter: lacI
   4226..4244    +  promoter       PLtetO-1 promoter (fragment): modified phage lambda PL promoter with tet operator sites (Lutz and Bujard, 1997)
   4245..1       +  promoter       PLtetO-1 promoter (fragment) (across the origin): modified phage lambda PL promoter with tet operator sites (Lutz and Bujard, 1997)
