[The description below was written by a language model from this plasmid's Addgene catalogue record and pLannotate feature annotations shown in this document.]
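Description:
pYZ_Ptet*_3WJrep_N19_switch is a bacterial expression plasmid built on the pCOLADuet backbone that carries a synthetic translation-repressing riboregulator, the three-way junction (3WJ) repressor switch RNA designated index 19, coupled to a GFP reporter. It is propagated in E. coli through the ColA origin of replication, which is compatible with other common origins and so allows the plasmid to be kept alongside additional plasmids in the same cell. Selection is with kanamycin via an aminoglycoside phosphotransferase (KanR) gene. The backbone also retains the lacI repressor gene with its own promoter. The full sequence is about 4.3 kb, consistent with a roughly 1.1 kb synthetic insert introduced by Gibson assembly.

The insert is transcribed from Ptet*, which the annotation detects as fragments of a PLtetO-1-type promoter (phage lambda PL with tet operator sites) spanning the sequence origin, so expression would be inducible in hosts that supply TetR; the feature table shows no TetR gene on this plasmid. Immediately downstream, the software annotates a hammerhead ribozyme from the tobacco ringspot virus satellite RNA, a part commonly used to cleave off the 5′ leader, although the record does not state its role here. The switch RNA itself is not annotated and presumably occupies the interval before the reporter. The depositor identifies the reporter as GFPmut3b with an ASV degradation tag. The automated labels "hfriFP" and "ssrA tag (LVA) fragment" are therefore most likely homology-based calls for these parts. The ssrA-type tag targets the protein to ClpXP/ClpAP, shortening its half-life so fluorescence tracks current expression. The plasmid serves to test trigger-RNA-dependent repression of translation and to build multi-input RNA logic circuits in bacteria.
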