Addgene plasmid #132739: pYZ_Ptet*_3WJrep_N19_switch
Purpose: Inducible expression of 3WJ repressor index 19 switch RNA with a GFP-ASV reporter via the Ptet* promoter
Depositing lab: Alexander Green & Peng Yin. Depositing organization: Arizona State University. Publication: De novo-designed translation-repressing riboregulators for multi-input cellular logic. Kim J, Zhou Y, Carlson PD, Teichmann M, Chaudhary S, Simmel FC, Silver PA, Collins JJ, Lucks JB, Yin P, Green AA. Nat Chem Biol. 2019 Dec;15(12):1173-1182. doi: 10.1038/s41589-019-0388-1. Epub 2019 Nov 4. PubMed 31686032.
Backbone
  Vector backbone: pCOLAduet
  Backbone size w/o insert (bp): 3223
  Vector type: Bacterial Expression
Growth in bacteria
  Bacterial resistance: Kanamycin, 50 μg/mL
  Growth temperature: 37°C
  Growth strain: DH5alpha
  Copy number: High Copy
Gene/Insert
  Gene/Insert name: Ptet*_3WJrep_N19_switch
  Species: Synthetic
  Insert size (bp): 1075
  Cloning method: Gibson Cloning
  Sequencing primers: 5′ CGTTACTGGTTTCACATTCACCACCC
Terms and licenses: Academic/Nonprofit Terms; Industry Terms: Not Available to Industry
Depositor comments: The output gene is GFPmut3b with an ASV degradation tag. Please visit https://www.biorxiv.org/content/10.1101/501783v1 for bioRxiv preprint.
How to cite: pYZ_Ptet*_3WJrep_N19_switch was a gift from Alexander Green & Peng Yin (Addgene plasmid # 132739 ; http://n2t.net/addgene:132739 ; RRID:Addgene_132739)
