>Addgene plasmid #132739 | pYZ_Ptet*_3WJrep_N19_switch | depositor partial sequence | sequence record 255226 | inducible 3WJ repressor switch N19
TTTTCAGCAGGACGCACTGACCTCCCTATCAGTGATAGAGATTGACATCCCTATCAGTGATAGAGATACT
GAGCACAGCTGTCACCGGATGTGCTTTCCGGTCTGATGAGTCCGTGAGGACGAAACAGCCTCTACAAATA
ATTTTGTTTAAACTAATCAGATCTACTTGTTATAGTTATGAACAGAGGAGACATAACATGAACAAGCACC
TAACAAGACTAATCAACCTGGCGGCAGCGCAAAAG
