>Addgene plasmid #132739 | pYZ_Ptet*_3WJrep_N19_switch | depositor partial sequence | sequence record 255227 | GFPmut3b-ASV-terminator_1
ATGCGTAAAGGAGAAGAACTTTTCACTGGAGTTGTCCCAATTCTTGTTGAATTAGATGGTGATGTTAATG
GGCACAAATTTTCTGTCAGTGGAGAGGGTGAAGGTGATGCAACATACGGAAAACTTACCCTTAAATTTAT
TTGCACTACTGGAAAACTACCTGTTCCGTGGCCAACACTTGTCACTACTTTCGGTTATGGTGTTCAATGC
TTTGCGAGATACCCAGATCACATGAAACAGCATGACTTTTTCAAGAGTGCCATGCCCGAAGGTTACGTAC
AGGAAAGAACTATATTTTTCAAAGATGACGGGAACTACAAGACACGTGCTGAAGTCAAGTTTGAAGGTGA
TACCCTTGTTAATAGAATCGAGTTAAAAGGTATTGATTTTAAAGAAGATGGAAACATTCTTGGACACAAA
TTGGAATACAACTATAACTCACACAATGTATACATCATGGCAGACAAACAAAAGAATGGAATCAAAGTTA
ACTTCAAAATTAGACACAACATTGAAGATGGAAGCGTTCAACTAGCAGACCATTATCAACAAAATACTCC
GATTGGCGATGGCCCTGTCCTTTTACCAGACAACCATTACCTGTCCACACAATCTGCCCTTTCGAAAGAT
CCCAACGAAAAGAGAGACCACATGGTCCTTCTTGAGTTTGTAACCGCTGCTGGGATTACACATGGCATGG
ATGAACTATACAAAAGGCCTGCAGCAAACGACGAAAACTACGCTGCATCAGTTTAATAAACTTAAGACCG
CCGGTCTTGTCCACTACCTTGCAGTAATGCGGTGGACAGGATCGGCGGTTTTCTTTTCTC
